>Addgene plasmid #162759 | SL2-sgTelo-MTSa/EGFP/pdCas9-C1 | addgene full sequence | sequence record 320818 | Addgene NGS Result
TTTTTACGGTTCCTGGCCTTTTGCTGGCCTTTTGCTCACATGTTCTTTCCTGCGTTATCCCCTGATTCTG
TGGATAACCGTATTACCGCCATGCATTAGTTATTACGCGTTACATAACTTACGGTAAATGGCCCGCCTGG
CTGACCGCCCAACGACCCCCGCCCATTGACGTCAATAATGACGTATGTTCCCATAGTAACGCCAATAGGG
ACTTTCCATTGACGTCAATGGGTGGAGTATTTACGGTAAACTGCCCACTTGGCAGTACATCAAGTGTATC
ATATGCCAAGTACGCCCCCTATTGACGTCAATGACGGTAAATGGCCCGCCTGGCATTATGCCCAGTACAT
GACCTTATGGGACTTTCCTACTTGGCAGTACATCTACGTATTAGTCATCGCTATTACCATGGTGATGCGG
TTTTGGCAGTACATCAATGGGCGTGGATAGCGGTTTGACTCACGGGGATTTCCAAGTCTCCACCCCATTG
ACGTCAATGGGAGTTTGTTTTGGCACCAAAATCAACGGGACTTTCCAAAATGTCGTAACAACTCCGCCCC
ATTGACGCAAATGGGCGGTAGGCGTGTACGGTGGGAGGTCTATATAAGCAGAGCTGGTTTAGTGAACCGT
CAGATCCGCTAGCGCTACCGGACTCAGATCTCGAGCTCAAGCTTCGAATTCTGCAGTCGACGGTACCGCG
GGCCCGGGATCCACCGGTCGCCACCATGGTGAGCAAGGGCGAGGAGCTGTTCACCGGGGTGGTGCCCATC
CTGGTCGAGCTGGACGGCGACGTAAACGGCCACAAGTTCAGCGTGTCCGGCGAGGGCGAGGGCGATGCCA
CCTACGGCAAGCTGACCCTGAAGTTCATCTGCACCACCGGCAAGCTGCCCGTGCCCTGGCCCACCCTCGT
GACCACCCTGACCTACGGCGTGCAGTGCTTCAGCCGCTACCCCGACCACATGAAGCAGCACGACTTCTTC
AAGTCCGCCATGCCCGAAGGCTACGTCCAGGAGCGCACCATCTTCTTCAAGGACGACGGCAACTACAAGA
CCCGCGCCGAGGTGAAGTTCGAGGGCGACACCCTGGTGAACCGCATCGAGCTGAAGGGCATCGACTTCAA
GGAGGACGGCAACATCCTGGGGCACAAGCTGGAGTACAACTACAACAGCCACAACGTCTATATCATGGCC
GACAAGCAGAAGAACGGCATCAAGGTGAACTTCAAGATCCGCCACAACATCGAGGACGGCAGCGTGCAGC
TCGCCGACCACTACCAGCAGAACACCCCCATCGGCGACGGCCCCGTGCTGCTGCCCGACAACCACTACCT
GAGCACCCAGTCCAAGCTGAGCAAAGACCCCAACGAGAAGCGCGATCACATGGTCCTGCTGGAGTTCGTG
ACCGCCGCCGGGATCACTCTCGGCATGGACGAGCTGTACAAGTAAAGCGGCCGCGACTCTAGATCATAAT
CAGCCATACCACATTTGTAGAGGTTTTACTTGCTTTAAAAAACCTCCCACACCTCCCCCTGAACCTGAAA
CATAAAATGAATGCAATTGTTGTTGTTAACTTGTTTATTGCAGCTTATAATGGTTACAAATAAAGCAATA
GCATCACAAATTTCACAAATAAAGCATTTTTTTCACTGCATTCTAGTTGTGGTTTGTCCAAACTCATCAA
TGTATCTTATTAATAGTTATTAGAGGGCCTATTTCCCATGATTCCTTCATATTTGCATATACGATACAAG
GCTGTTAGAGAGATAATTGGAATTAATTTGACTGTAAACACAAAGATATTAGTACAAAATACGTGACGTA
GAAAGTAATAATTTCTTGGGTAGTTTGCAGTTTTAAAATTATGTTTTAAAATGGACTATCATATGCTTAC
CGTAACTTGAAAGTATTTCGATTTCTTGGCTTTATATATCTTGTGGAAAGGACGAAACACCGTTAGGGTT
AGGGTTAGGGTTAGTTTGAGAGCTATGCTGGAAACAGCATAGCAAGTTCAAATAAGGCTAGTCCGTTATC
AACTTGGCCCCGGAGCAGAACGACAGGAGTTGTGTTTGTGGACGAAGAGCCTGCAGTCTGCTCCGGGGCC
AGTGGCACCGAGTCGGTGCTTTTTTTAGAGACGGAGTCACTGCCAACCGATTAATAGTAATCAATTACGG
GGTCATTAGTTCATAGCCCATATATGGAGTTCCGCGTTACATAACTTACGGTAAATGGCCCGCCTGGCTG
ACCGCCCAACGACCCCCGCCCATTGACGTCAATAATGACGTATGTTCCCATAGTAACGCCAATAGGGACT
TTCCATTGACGTCAATGGGTGGAGTATTTACGGTAAACTGCCCACTTGGCAGTACATCAAGTGTATCATA
TGCCAAGTACGCCCCCTATTGACGTCAATGACGGTAAATGGCCCGCCTGGCATTATGCCCAGTACATGAC
CTTATGGGACTTTCCTACTTGGCAGTACATCTACGTATTAGTCATCGCTATTACCATGGTGATGCGGTTT
TGGCAGTACATCAATGGGCGTGGATAGCGGTTTGACTCACGGGGATTTCCAAGTCTCCACCCCATTGACG
TCAATGGGAGTTTGTTTTGGCACCAAAATCAACGGGACTTTCCAAAATGTCGTAACAACTCCGCCCCATT
GACGCAAATGGGCGGTAGGCGTGTACGGTGGGAGGTCTATATAAGCAGAGCTGGTTTAGTGAACCGTCAG
ATCCGCTAGCCCACCATGGTGCCCAAAAAGAAGAGGAAAGTGGACAAGAAGTATTCTATCGGACTGGCCA
TCGGGACTAATAGCGTCGGGTGGGCCGTGATCACTGACGAGTACAAGGTGCCCTCTAAGAAGTTCAAGGT
GCTCGGGAACACCGACCGGCATTCCATCAAGAAAAATCTGATCGGAGCTCTCCTCTTTGATTCAGGGGAG
ACCGCTGAAGCAACCCGCCTCAAGCGGACTGCTAGACGGCGGTACACCAGGAGGAAGAACCGGATTTGTT
ACCTTCAAGAGATATTCTCCAACGAAATGGCAAAGGTCGACGACAGCTTCTTCCATAGGCTGGAAGAATC
ATTCCTCGTGGAAGAGGATAAGAAGCATGAACGGCATCCCATCTTCGGTAATATCGTCGACGAGGTGGCC
TATCACGAGAAATACCCAACCATCTACCATCTTCGCAAAAAGCTGGTGGACTCAACCGACAAGGCAGACC
TCCGGCTTATCTACCTGGCCCTGGCCCACATGATCAAGTTCAGAGGCCACTTCCTGATCGAGGGCGACCT
CAATCCTGACAATAGCGATGTGGATAAACTGTTCATCCAGCTGGTGCAGACTTACAACCAGCTCTTTGAA
GAGAACCCCATCAATGCAAGCGGAGTCGATGCCAAGGCCATTCTGTCAGCCCGGCTGTCAAAGAGCCGCA
GACTTGAGAATCTTATCGCTCAGCTGCCGGGTGAAAAGAAAAATGGACTGTTCGGGAACCTGATTGCTCT
TTCACTTGGGCTGACTCCCAATTTCAAGTCTAATTTCGACCTGGCAGAGGATGCCAAGCTGCAACTGTCC
AAGGACACCTATGATGACGATCTCGACAACCTCCTGGCCCAGATCGGTGACCAATACGCCGACCTTTTCC
TTGCTGCTAAGAATCTTTCTGACGCCATCCTGCTGTCTGACATTCTCCGCGTGAACACTGAAATCACCAA
GGCCCCTCTTTCAGCTTCAATGATTAAGCGGTATGATGAGCACCACCAGGACCTGACCCTGCTTAAGGCA
CTCGTCCGGCAGCAGCTTCCGGAGAAGTACAAGGAAATCTTCTTTGACCAGTCAAAGAATGGATACGCCG
GCTACATCGACGGAGGTGCCTCCCAAGAGGAATTTTATAAGTTTATCAAACCTATCCTTGAGAAGATGGA
CGGCACCGAAGAGCTCCTCGTGAAACTGAATCGGGAGGATCTGCTGCGGAAGCAGCGCACTTTCGACAAT
GGGAGCATTCCCCACCAGATCCATCTTGGGGAGCTTCACGCCATCCTTCGGCGCCAAGAGGACTTCTACC
CCTTTCTTAAGGACAACAGGGAGAAGATTGAGAAAATTCTCACTTTCCGCATCCCCTACTACGTGGGACC
CCTCGCCAGAGGAAATAGCCGGTTTGCTTGGATGACCAGAAAGTCAGAAGAAACTATCACTCCCTGGAAC
TTCGAAGAGGTGGTGGACAAGGGAGCCAGCGCTCAGTCATTCATCGAACGGATGACTAACTTCGATAAGA
ACCTCCCCAATGAGAAGGTCCTGCCGAAACATTCCCTGCTCTACGAGTACTTTACCGTGTACAACGAGCT
GACCAAGGTGAAATATGTCACCGAAGGGATGAGGAAGCCCGCATTCCTGTCAGGCGAACAAAAGAAGGCA
ATTGTGGACCTTCTGTTCAAGACCAATAGAAAGGTGACCGTGAAGCAGCTGAAGGAGGACTATTTCAAGA
AAATTGAATGCTTCGACTCTGTGGAGATTAGCGGGGTCGAAGATCGGTTCAACGCAAGCCTGGGTACCTA
CCATGATCTGCTTAAGATCATCAAGGACAAGGATTTTCTGGACAATGAGGAGAACGAGGACATCCTTGAG
GACATTGTCCTGACTCTCACTCTGTTCGAGGACCGGGAAATGATCGAGGAGAGGCTTAAGACCTACGCCC
ATCTGTTCGACGATAAAGTGATGAAGCAACTTAAACGGAGAAGATATACCGGATGGGGACGCCTTAGCCG
CAAACTCATCAACGGAATCCGGGACAAACAGAGCGGAAAGACCATTCTTGATTTCCTTAAGAGCGACGGA
TTCGCTAATCGCAACTTCATGCAACTTATCCATGATGATTCCCTGACCTTTAAGGAGGACATCCAGAAGG
CCCAAGTGTCTGGACAAGGTGACTCACTGCACGAGCATATCGCAAATCTGGCTGGTTCACCCGCTATTAA
GAAGGGTATTCTCCAGACCGTGAAAGTCGTGGACGAGCTGGTCAAGGTGATGGGTCGCCATAAACCAGAG
AACATTGTCATCGAGATGGCCAGGGAAAACCAGACTACCCAGAAGGGACAGAAGAACAGCAGGGAGCGGA
TGAAAAGAATTGAGGAAGGGATTAAGGAGCTCGGGTCACAGATCCTTAAAGAGCACCCGGTGGAAAACAC
CCAGCTTCAGAATGAGAAGCTCTATCTGTACTACCTTCAAAATGGACGCGATATGTATGTGGACCAAGAG
CTTGATATCAACAGGCTCTCAGACTACGACGTGGACGCCATCGTCCCTCAGAGCTTCCTCAAAGACGACT
CAATTGACAATAAGGTGCTGACTCGCTCAGACAAGAACCGGGGAAAGTCAGATAACGTGCCCTCAGAGGA
AGTCGTGAAAAAGATGAAGAACTATTGGCGCCAGCTTCTGAACGCAAAGCTGATCACTCAGCGGAAGTTC
GACAATCTCACTAAGGCTGAGAGGGGCGGACTGAGCGAACTGGACAAAGCAGGATTCATTAAACGGCAAC
TTGTGGAGACTCGGCAGATTACTAAACATGTCGCCCAAATCCTTGACTCACGCATGAATACCAAGTACGA
CGAAAACGACAAACTTATCCGCGAGGTGAAGGTGATTACCCTGAAGTCCAAGCTGGTCAGCGATTTCAGA
AAGGACTTTCAATTCTACAAAGTGCGGGAGATCAATAACTATCATCATGCTCATGACGCATATCTGAATG
CCGTGGTGGGAACCGCCCTGATCAAGAAGTACCCAAAGCTGGAAAGCGAGTTCGTGTACGGAGACTACAA
GGTCTACGACGTGCGCAAGATGATTGCCAAATCTGAGCAGGAGATCGGAAAGGCCACCGCAAAGTACTTC
TTCTACAGCAACATCATGAATTTCTTCAAGACCGAAATCACCCTTGCAAACGGTGAGATCCGGAAGAGGC
CGCTCATCGAGACTAATGGGGAGACTGGCGAAATCGTGTGGGACAAGGGCAGAGATTTCGCTACCGTGCG
CAAAGTGCTTTCTATGCCTCAAGTGAACATCGTGAAGAAAACCGAGGTGCAAACCGGAGGCTTTTCTAAG
GAATCAATCCTCCCCAAGCGCAACTCCGACAAGCTCATTGCAAGGAAGAAGGATTGGGACCCTAAGAAGT
ACGGCGGATTCGATTCACCAACTGTGGCTTATTCTGTCCTGGTCGTGGCTAAGGTGGAAAAAGGAAAGTC
TAAGAAGCTCAAGAGCGTGAAGGAACTGCTGGGTATCACCATTATGGAGCGCAGCTCCTTCGAGAAGAAC
CCAATTGACTTTCTCGAAGCCAAAGGTTACAAGGAAGTCAAGAAGGACCTTATCATCAAGCTCCCAAAGT
ATAGCCTGTTCGAACTGGAGAATGGGCGGAAGCGGATGCTCGCCTCCGCTGGCGAACTTCAGAAGGGTAA
TGAGCTGGCTCTCCCCTCCAAGTACGTGAATTTCCTCTACCTTGCAAGCCATTACGAGAAGCTGAAGGGG
AGCCCCGAGGACAACGAGCAAAAGCAACTGTTTGTGGAGCAGCATAAGCATTATCTGGACGAGATCATTG
AGCAGATTTCCGAGTTTTCTAAACGCGTCATTCTCGCTGATGCCAACCTCGATAAAGTCCTTAGCGCATA
CAATAAGCACAGAGACAAACCAATTCGGGAGCAGGCTGAGAATATCATCCACCTGTTCACCCTCACCAAT
CTTGGTGCCCCTGCCGCATTCAAGTACTTCGACACCACCATCGACCGGAAACGCTATACCTCCACCAAAG
AAGTGCTGGACGCCACCCTCATCCACCAGAGCATCACCGGACTTTACGAAACTCGGATTGACCTCTCACA
GCTCGGAGGGGATGAGGGAGCTCCCAAGAAAAAGCGCAAGGTAGGTAGTTCCGTGAGCAAGGGCGAGGAG
CTGTTCTAAGAATTCTGCAGTCGACGGTACCGCGGGCCCGGGATCCACCGGATCTAGATAACTGATCATA
ATCAGCCATACCACATTTGTAGAGGTTTTACTTGCTTTAAAAAACCTCCCACACCTCCCCCTGAACCTGA
AACATAAAATGAATGCAATTGTTGTTGTTAACTTGTTTATTGCAGCTTATAATGGTTACAAATAAAGCAA
TAGCATCACAAATTTCACAAATAAAGCATTTTTTTCACTGCATTCTAGTTGTGGTTTGTCCAAACTCATC
AATGTATCTTAACGCGTAAATTGTAAGCGTTAATATTTTGTTAAAATTCGCGTTAAATTTTTGTTAAATC
AGCTCATTTTTTAACCAATAGGCCGAAATCGGCAAAATCCCTTATAAATCAAAAGAATAGACCGAGATAG
GGT
[37 nt withheld, positions 7354-7390]
AAAGAACGTGGACTCCAACGTCAAAGG
[49 nt withheld, positions 7418-7466]
T
[91 nt withheld, positions 7468-7558]
G
[124 nt withheld, positions 7560-7683]
CAGGTGGCACTTTTCGGGGAAATGTGCGCGGAACCCCTATTTGTTTATTTTTCTAAATACATTCAAATAT
GTATCCGCTCATGAGACAATAACCCTGATAAATGCTTCAATAATATTGAAAAAGGAAGAGTCCTGAGGCG
GAAAGAACCAGCTGTGGAATGTGTGTCAGTTAGGGTGTGGAAAGTCCCCAGGCTCCCCAGCAGGCAGAAG
TATGCAAAGCATGCATCTCAATTAGTCAGCAACCAGGTGTGGAAAGTCCCCAGGCTCCCCAGCAGGCAGA
AGTATGCAAAGCATGCATCTCAATTAGTCAGCAACCATAGTCCCGCCCCTAACTCCGCCCATCCCGCCCC
TAACTCCGCCCAGTTCCGCCCATTCTCCGCCCCATGGCTGACTAATTTTTTTTATTTATGCAGAGGCCGA
GGCCGCCTCGGCCTCTGAGCTATTCCAGAAGTAGTGAGGAGGCTTTTTTGGAGGCCTAGGCTTTTGCAAA
GATCGATCAAGAGACAGGATGAGGATCGTTTCGCATGATTGAACAAGATGGATTGCACGCAGGTTCTCCG
GCCGCTTGGGTGGAGAGGCTATTCGGCTATGACTGGGCACAACAGACAATCGGCTGCTCTGATGCCGCCG
TGTTCCGGCTGTCAGCGCAGGGGCGCCCGGTTCTTTTTGTCAAGACCGACCTGTCCGGTGCCCTGAATGA
ACTGCAAGACGAGGCAGCGCGGCTATCGTGGCTGGCCACGACGGGCGTTCCTTGCGCAGCTGTGCTCGAC
GTTGTCACTGAAGCGGGAAGGGACTGGCTGCTATTGGGCGAAGTGCCGGGGCAGGATCTCCTGTCATCTC
ACCTTGCTCCTGCCGAGAAAGTATCCATCATGGCTGATGCAATGCGGCGGCTGCATACGCTTGATCCGGC
TACCTGCCCATTCGACCACCAAGCGAAACATCGCATCGAGCGAGCACGTACTCGGATGGAAGCCGGTCTT
GTCGATCAGGATGATCTGGACGAAGAGCATCAGGGGCTCGCGCCAGCCGAACTGTTCGCCAGGCTCAAGG
CGAGCATGCCCGACGGCGAGGATCTCGTCGTGACCCATGGCGATGCCTGCTTGCCGAATATCATGGTGGA
AAATGGCCGCTTTTCTGGATTCATCGACTGTGGCCGGCTGGGTGTGGCGGACCGCTATCAGGACATAGCG
TTGGCTACCCGTGATATTGCTGAAGAGCTTGGCGGCGAATGGGCTGACCGCTTCCTCGTGCTTTACGGTA
TCGCCGCTCCCGATTCGCAGCGCATCGCCTTCTATCGCCTTCTTGACGAGTTCTTCTGAGCGGGACTCTG
GGGTTCGAAATGACCGACCAAGCGACGCCCAACCTGCCATCACGAGATTTCGATTCCACCGCCGCCTTCT
ATGAAAGGTTGGGCTTCGGAATCGTTTTCCGGGACGCCGGCTGGATGATCCTCCAGCGCGGGGATCTCAT
GCTGGAGTTCTTCGCCCACCCTAGGGGGAGGCTAACTGAAACACGGAAGGAGACAATACCGGAAGGAACC
CGCGCTATGACGGCAATAAAAAGACAGAATAAAACGCACGGTGTTGGGTCGTTTGTTCATAAACGCGGGG
TTCGGTCCCAGGGCTGGCACTCTGTCGATACCCCACCGAGACCCCATTGGGGCCAATACGCCCGCGTTTC
TTCCTTTTCCCCACCCCACCCCCCAAGTTCGGGTGAAGGCCCAGGGCTCGCAGCCAACGTCGGGGCGGCA
GGCCCTGCCATAGCCTCAGGTTACTCATATATACTTTAGATTGATTTAAAACTTCATTTTTAATTTAAAA
GGATCTAGGTGAAGATCCTTTTTGATAATCTCATGACCAAAATCCCTTAACGTGAGTTTTCGTTCCACTG
AGCGTCAGACCCCGTAGAAAAGATCAAAGGATCTTCTTGAGATCCTTTTTTTCTGCGCGTAATCTGCTGC
TTGCAAACAAAAAAACCACCGCTACCAGCGGTGGTTTGTTTGCCGGATCAAGAGCTACCAACTCTTTTTC
CGAAGGTAACTGGCTTCAGCAGAGCGCAGATACCAAATACTGTTCTTCTAGTGTAGCCGTAGTTAGGCCA
CCACTTCAAGAACTCTGTAGCACCGCCTACATACCTCGCTCTGCTAATCCTGTTACCAGTGGCTGCTGCC
AGTGGCGATAAGTCGTGTCTTACCGGGTTGGACTCAAGACGATAGTTACCGGATAAGGCGCAGCGGTCGG
GCTGAACGGGGGGTTCGTGCACACAGCCCAGCTTGGAGCGAACGACCTACACCGAACTGAGATACCTACA
GCGTGAGCTATGAGAAAGCGCCACGCTTCCCGAAGGGAGAAAGGCGGACAGGTATCCGGTAAGCGGCAGG
GTCGGAACAGGAGAGCGCACGAGGGAGCTTCCAGGGGGAAACGCCTGGTATCTTTATAGTCCTGTCGGGT
TTCGCCACCTCTGACTTGAGCGTCGATTTTTGTGATGCTCGTCAGGGGGGCGGAGCCTATGGAAAAACGC
CAGCAACGCGGCC
Features (pLannotate 1.2.2; 25 found; start..end, strand, type, name):
     30..89      +  rep_origin     RSF ori (fragment): Plasmids containing the RSF 1030 origin of replication can be propagated in E. coli cells that contain additional plasmids with compatible origins.
    108..411     +  enhancer       CMV enhancer: human cytomegalovirus immediate early enhancer
    412..615     +  promoter       CMV promoter: human cytomegalovirus (CMV) immediate early promoter
    638..718     +  misc_feature   MCS: multiple cloning site
    726..1445    +  CDS            mEGFP: enhanced GFP with monomerizing A206K mutation (Zacharias et al., 2002) mammalian codon-optimized
   1462..1545    +  CDS            large T antigen (fragment): large T antigen from SV40 (simian virus 40)
   1568..1689    +  polyA_signal   SV40 poly(A) signal: SV40 polyadenylation signal
   1703..1943    +  promoter       U6 promoter: RNA polymerase III promoter for human U6 snRNA
   1992..2036    +  misc_RNA       tracrRNA (fragment): trans-activating CRISPR RNA for the Streptococcus pyogenes CRISPR/Cas9 system
   2101..2119    +  misc_RNA       gRNA scaffold (fragment): guide RNA scaffold for the Streptococcus pyogenes CRISPR/Cas9 system
   2205..2508    +  enhancer       CMV enhancer: human cytomegalovirus immediate early enhancer
   2509..2712    +  promoter       CMV promoter: human cytomegalovirus (CMV) immediate early promoter
   2773..6873    +  CDS            cas9: CAS9_STRP1 - Also known as csn1 From Streptococcus pyogenes serotype M1.
   6913..6936    +  CDS            VN155(I152L) (fragment): improved N-terminal fragment of mVenus for use in bimolecular fluorescence complementation (BiFC) (Kodama and Hu, 2010)
   6940..6976    +  misc_feature   MCS (fragment): multiple cloning site
   6993..7077    +  CDS            large T antigen (fragment): large T antigen from SV40 (simian virus 40)
   7100..7221    +  polyA_signal   SV40 poly(A) signal: SV40 polyadenylation signal
   7255..7683    -  rep_origin     f1 ori (sequence partly withheld): f1 bacteriophage origin of replication; arrow indicates direction of (+) strand synthesis
   7710..7814    +  promoter       AmpR promoter: bla
   7816..8173    +  promoter       SV40 promoter: SV40 enhancer and early promoter
   8208..9002    +  CDS            NeoR/KanR: aminoglycoside phosphotransferase from Tn5; aph(3')-II (or nptII); confers resistance to neomycin, kanamycin, and G418 (Geneticin®)
   9023..9175    +  CDS            ble (fragment): BLE_KLEPN - Experimental evidence at protein level: Swiss-Prot protein existence level 1. Binding protein with a strong affinity to the bleomycin family of antibiotics. Binds to CL990; an antimitotic-antibiotic compound. From Klebsiella pneumoniae.
   9234..9281    +  polyA_signal   HSV TK poly(A) signal: herpes simplex virus thymidine kinase polyadenylation signal (Cole and Stacy, 1985)
   9372..9388    -  polyA_signal   bGH poly(A) signal (fragment): bovine growth hormone polyadenylation signal
   9610..10198   +  rep_origin     ori: high-copy-number ColE1/pMB1/pBR322/pUC origin of replication
