[The description below was written by a language model from this plasmid's Addgene catalogue record and pLannotate feature annotations shown in this document.]
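Description:
SL2-sgTelo-MTSa/EGFP/pdCas9-C1 is a mammalian expression plasmid of about 10.2 kb built on the pEGFP-C1 backbone by Gibson cloning. It delivers the protein and RNA components of a CRISPR-based system for labelling telomeres in live human cells. In E. coli it replicates from a high-copy ColE1/pUC-type origin and also carries an f1 origin. A single NeoR/KanR (Tn5 aminoglycoside phosphotransferase) gene sits behind tandem bacterial (AmpR) and SV40 early promoters and is terminated by the HSV TK polyadenylation signal. It provides kanamycin selection in bacteria and G418 selection in mammalian cells.

The annotated sequence contains three expression units in the same orientation. The first is a CMV enhancer/promoter driving a GFP coding sequence, annotated as monomeric EGFP, followed by an SV40 poly(A) signal; it presumably serves as a marker of transfected cells, although the record does not state this. The second is a human U6 RNA polymerase III promoter that transcribes a Streptococcus pyogenes-type single guide RNA with a spacer directed against the human telomeric repeat. The scaffold is detected only as two separated fragments. This fits the construct name and stated purpose, in which an MTSa sequence, understood from the associated publication title to be a molecular beacon target site, is inserted into the scaffold, apparently at stem-loop 2. The third unit is a second CMV enhancer/promoter driving S. pyogenes Cas9, recorded as the nuclease-deactivated dCas9 form, again terminated by an SV40 poly(A) signal. Short matches to SV40 large T antigen lie downstream of both coding sequences, and the table does not interpret them.

dCas9 and the guide together bind telomeric DNA without cutting it. The embedded MTSa then provides a hybridisation site for a fluorescent molecular beacon, allowing live-cell genomic imaging.
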