Addgene plasmid #162759: SL2-sgTelo-MTSa/EGFP/pdCas9-C1
Purpose: Expressing dCas9 and sgRNA containg MTSa targeting telomeres
Depositing lab: Antony K Chen. Depositing organization: Peking University. Publication: A CRISPR/molecular beacon hybrid system for live-cell genomic imaging. Wu X, Mao S, Yang Y, Rushdi MN, Krueger CJ, Chen AK. Nucleic Acids Res. 2018 Jul 27;46(13):e80. doi: 10.1093/nar/gky304. PubMed 29718399.
Backbone
  Vector backbone: pEGFP-C1
  Vector type: Mammalian Expression
  Selectable markers: Neomycin (select with G418)
Growth in bacteria
  Bacterial resistance: Kanamycin, 50 μg/mL
  Growth temperature: 37°C
  Growth strain: DH5alpha
  Copy number: High Copy
Gene/Insert
  Gene/Insert name: dCas9 and sgRNA(SL2-sgTelo-MTSa)
  gRNA/shRNA sequence: GTTAGGGTTAGGGTTAGGGTTAGTTTGAGAGCTATGCTGGAAACAGCATAGCAAGT TCAAATAAGGCTAGTCCGTTATCAACTTGGCCCCGGAGCAGAACGACAGGAGTTG TGTTTGTGGACGAAGAGCCTGCAGTCTGCTCCGGGGCCAGTGGCACCGAGTCGG TGCTTTTTTT
  Species: H. sapiens (human)
  Mutation: dCas9(nuclease deactivated Cas9)
  Promoter: U6/CMV
  Cloning method: Gibson Cloning
  Sequencing primers: 5′ LKO 1-5
Terms and licenses: Academic/Nonprofit Terms; Industry Terms: Not Available to Industry
How to cite: SL2-sgTelo-MTSa/EGFP/pdCas9-C1 was a gift from Antony K Chen (Addgene plasmid # 162759 ; http://n2t.net/addgene:162759 ; RRID:Addgene_162759)
